>Addgene plasmid #113371 | rs281-major | addgene full sequence | sequence record 221951 | Addgene NGS Result
AATGAGTCTTCGGACCTCGCGGGGGCCGCTTAAGCGGTGGTTAGGGTTTGTCTGACGCGGGGGGAGGGGG
AAGGAACGAAACACTCTCATTCGGAGGCGGCTCGGGGTTTGGTCTTGGTGGCCACGGGCACGCAGAAGAG
CGCCGCGATCCTCTTAAGCACCCCCCCGCCCTCCGTGGAGGCGGGGGTTTGGTCGGCGGGTGGTAACTGG
CGGGCCGCTGACTCGGGCGGGTCGCGCGCCCCAGAGTGTGACCTTTTCGGTCTGCTCGCAGACCCCCGGG
CGGCGCCGCCGCGGCGGCGACGGGCTCGCTGGGTCCTAGGCTCCATGGGGACCGTATACGTGGACAGGCT
CTGGAGCATCCGCACGACTGCGGTGATATTACCGGAGACCTTCTGCGGGACGAGCCGGGTCACGCGGCTG
ACGCGGAGCGTCCGTTGGGCGACAAACACCAGGACGGGGCACAGGTACACTATCTTGTCACCCGGAGGCG
CGAGGGACTGCAGGAGCTTCAGGGAGTGGCGCAGCTGCTTCATCCCCGTGGCCCGTTGCTCGCGTTTGCT
GGCGGTGTCCCCGGAAGAAATATATTTGCATGTCTTTAGTTCTATGATGACACAAACCCCGCCCAGCGTC
TTGTCATTGGCGAATTCGAACACGCAGATGCAGTCGGGGCGGCGCGGTCCCAGGTCCACTTCGCATATTA
AGGTGACGCGTGTGGCCTCGAACACCGAGCGACCCTGCAGCGACCCGCTTAAAAGCTTGGCAATCCGGTA
CTGTTGGTAAAGCCACCATGGAAGATGCCAAAAACATTAAGAAGGGCCCAGCGCCATTCTACCCACTCGA
AGACGGGACCGCCGGCGAGCAGCTGCACAAAGCCATGAAGCGCTACGCCCTGGTGCCCGGCACCATCGCC
TTTACCGACGCACATATCGAGGTGGACATTACCTACGCCGAGTACTTCGAGATGAGCGTTCGGCTGGCAG
AAGCTATGAAGCGCTATGGGCTGAATACAAACCATCGGATCGTGGTGTGCAGCGAGAATAGCTTGCAGTT
CTTCATGCCCGTGTTGGGTGCCCTGTTCATCGGTGTGGCTGTGGCCCCAGCTAACGACATCTACAACGAG
CGCGAGCTGCTGAACAGCATGGGCATCAGCCAGCCCACCGTCGTATTCGTGAGCAAGAAAGGGCTGCAAA
AGATCCTCAACGTGCAAAAGAAGCTACCGATCATACAAAAGATCATCATCATGGATAGCAAGACCGACTA
CCAGGGCTTCCAAAGCATGTACACCTTCGTGACTTCCCATTTGCCACCCGGCTTCAACGAGTACGACTTC
GTGCCCGAGAGCTTCGACCGGGACAAAACCATCGCCCTGATCATGAACAGTAGTGGCAGTACCGGATTGC
CCAAGGGCGTAGCCCTACCGCACCGCACCGCTTGTGTCCGATTCAGTCATGCCCGCGACCCCATCTTCGG
CAACCAGATCATCCCCGACACCGCTATCCTCAGCGTGGTGCCATTTCACCACGGCTTCGGCATGTTCACC
ACGCTGGGCTACTTGATCTGCGGCTTTCGGGTCGTGCTCATGTACCGCTTCGAGGAGGAGCTATTCTTGC
GCAGCTTGCAAGACTATAAGATTCAATCTGCCCTGCTGGTGCCCACACTATTTAGCTTCTTCGCTAAGAG
CACTCTCATCGACAAGTACGACCTAAGCAACTTGCACGAGATCGCCAGCGGCGGGGCGCCGCTCAGCAAG
GAGGTAGGTGAGGCCGTGGCCAAACGCTTCCACCTACCAGGCATCCGCCAGGGCTACGGCCTGACAGAAA
CAACCAGCGCCATTCTGATCACCCCCGAAGGGGACGACAAGCCTGGCGCAGTAGGCAAGGTGGTGCCCTT
CTTCGAGGCTAAGGTGGTGGACTTGGACACCGGTAAGACACTGGGTGTGAACCAGCGCGGCGAGCTGTGC
GTCCGTGGCCCCATGATCATGAGCGGCTACGTTAACAACCCCGAGGCTACAAACGCTCTCATCGACAAGG
ACGGCTGGCTGCACAGCGGCGACATCGCCTACTGGGACGAGGACGAGCACTTCTTCATCGTGGACCGGCT
GAAGAGCCTGATCAAATACAAGGGCTACCAGGTAGCCCCAGCCGAACTGGAGAGCATCCTGCTGCAACAC
CCCAACATCTTCGACGCCGGGGTCGCCGGCCTGCCCGACGACGATGCCGGCGAGCTGCCCGCCGCAGTCG
TCGTGCTGGAACACGGTAAAACCATGACCGAGAAGGAGATCGTGGACTATGTGGCCAGCCAGGTTACAAC
CGCCAAGAAGCTGCGCGGTGGTGTTGTGTTCGTGGACGAGGTGCCTAAAGGACTGACCGGCAAGTTGGAC
GCCCGCAAGATCCGCGAGATTCTCATTAAGGCCAAGAAGGGCGGCAAGATCGCCGTGTAATAATTCTAGA
GTCGGGGCGGCCGGCCGCTTCGAGCAGACATGATAAGATACATTGATGAGTTTGGACAAACCACAACTAG
AATGCAGTGAAAAAAATGCTTTATTTGTGAAATTTGTGATGCTATTGCTTTATTTGTAACCATTATAAGC
TGCAATAAACAAGTTAACAACAACAATTGCATTCATTTTATGTTTCAGGTTCAGGGGGAGGTGTGGGAGG
TTTTTTAAAGCAAGTAAAACCTCTACAAATGTGGTAAAATCGATAAGGATCCGTCGACCGATGCCCTTGA
GAGCCTTCAACCCAGTCAGCTCCTTCCGGTGGGCGCGGGGCATGACTATCGTCGCCGCACTTATGACTGT
CTTCTTTATCATGCAACTCGTAGGACAGGTGCCGGCAGCGCTCTTCCGCTTCCTCGCTCACTGACTCGCT
GCGCTCGGTCGTTCGGCTGCGGCGAGCGGTATCAGCTCACTCAAAGGCGGTAATACGGTTATCCACAGAA
TCAGGGGATAACGCAGGAAAGAACATGTGAGCAAAAGGCCAGCAAAAGGCCAGGAACCGTAAAAAGGCCG
CGTTGCTGGCGTTTTTCCATAGGCTCCGCCCCCCTGACGAGCATCACAAAAATCGACGCTCAAGTCAGAG
GTGGCGAAACCCGACAGGACTATAAAGATACCAGGCGTTTCCCCCTGGAAGCTCCCTCGTGCGCTCTCCT
GTTCCGACCCTGCCGCTTACCGGATACCTGTCCGCCTTTCTCCCTTCGGGAAGCGTGGCGCTTTCTCATA
GCTCACGCTGTAGGTATCTCAGTTCGGTGTAGGTCGTTCGCTCCAAGCTGGGCTGTGTGCACGAACCCCC
CGTTCAGCCCGACCGCTGCGCCTTATCCGGTAACTATCGTCTTGAGTCCAACCCGGTAAGACACGACTTA
TCGCCACTGGCAGCAGCCACTGGTAACAGGATTAGCAGAGCGAGGTATGTAGGCGGTGCTACAGAGTTCT
TGAAGTGGTGGCCTAACTACGGCTACACTAGAAGAACAGTATTTGGTATCTGCGCTCTGCTGAAGCCAGT
TACCTTCGGAAAAAGAGTTGGTAGCTCTTGATCCGGCAAACAAACCACCGCTGGTAGCGGTGGTTTTTTT
GTTTGCAAGCAGCAGATTACGCGCAGAAAAAAAGGATCTCAAGAAGATCCTTTGATCTTTTCTACGGGGT
CTGACGCTCAGTGGAACGAAAACTCACGTTAAGGGATTTTGGTCATGAGATTATCAAAAAGGATCTTCAC
CTAGATCCTTTTAAATTAAAAATGAAGTTTTAAATCAATCTAAAGTATATATGAGTAAACTTGGTCTGAC
AGCGGCCGCAAATGCTAAACCACTGCAGTGGTTACCAGTGCTTGATCAGTGAGGCACCGATCTCAGCGAT
CTGCCTATTTCGTTCGTCCATAGTGGCCTGACTCCCCGTCGTGTAGATCACTACGATTCGTGAGGGCTTA
CCATCAGGCCCCAGCGCAGCAATGATGCCGCGAGAGCCGCGTTCACCGGCCCCCGATTTGTCAGCAATGA
ACCAGCCAGCAGGGAGGGCCGAGCGAAGAAGTGGTCCTGCTACTTTGTCCGCCTCCATCCAGTCTATGAG
CTGCTGTCGTGATGCTAGAGTAAGAAGTTCGCCAGTGAGTAGTTTCCGAAGAGTTGTGGCCATTGCTACT
GGCATCGTGGTATCACGCTCGTCGTTCGGTATGGCTTCGTTCAACTCTGGTTCCCAGCGGTCAAGCCGGG
TCACATGATCACCCATATTATGAAGAAATGCAGTCAGCTCCTTAGGGCCTCCGATCGTTGTCAGAAGTAA
GTTGGCCGCGGTGTTGTCGCTCATGGTAATGGCAGCACTACACAATTCTCTTACCGTCATGCCATCCGTA
AGATGCTTTTCCGTGACCGGCGAGTACTCAACCAAGTCGTTTTGTGAGTAGTGTATACGGCGACCAAGCT
GCTCTTGCCCGGCGTCTATACGGGACAACACCGCGCCACATAGCAGTACTTTGAAAGTGCTCATCATCGG
GAATCGTTCTTCGGGGCGGAAAGACTCAAGGATCTTGCCGCTATTGAGATCCAGTTCGATATAGCCCACT
CTTGCACCCAGTTGATCTTCAGCATCTTTTACTTTCACCAGCGTTTCGGGGTGTGCAAAAACAGGCAAGC
AAAATGCCGCAAAGAAGGGAATGAGTGCGACACGAAAATGTTGGATGCTCATACTCGTCCTTTTTCAATA
TTATTGAAGCATTTATCAGGGTTACTAGTACGTCTCTCAAGGATAAGTAAGTAATATTAAGGTACGGGAG
GTATTGGACAGGCCGCAATAAAATATCTTTATTTTCATTACATCTGTGTGTTGGTTTTTTGTGTGAATCG
ATAGTACTAACATACGCTCTCCATCAAAACAAAACGAAACAAAACAAACTAGCAAAATAGGCTGTCCCCA
GTGCAAGTGCAGGTGCCAGAACATTTCTCTGGCCTAACTGGCCGGTACCCCGCATTCTTTTCGGGGTTTC
AACTTCTTCCTGATTCAACCTTGGGAGGTTGTGTATTTCCATGAATTTATCCATTTCCTCTAGATTTCCT
AGTTTGTGTGCATAGAGGTGTTCATAATAGTCTTTGAGGATCTTTTGTATTTCTGTGGGGTAGCTTGTAA
TGTCACCTTTGTCATGAAAACATAAAAATATTTTCTTACGTAATTCTAAAGCTTGCTTTTTTTTTTTTTT
TGCCCCTGTTGTTCAAACTGTGGTAGCCCGGACTGAGTCAGGGACCTAGAATGTCATAATCTACCTCCTT
CATCCTTTTGAAATTTTTTAAAATGGTGTTTTATAGGAGTATCTCTGACCAATTGAAAAGATGACCAATT
ATTGATAGATTAGCCCAGACCAGTGTGTCTGTGAATGTTTTATATTTGTCATTTCATGGTGCCACATATT
ACTCCATGCTATTGATTGCTATTGACCTTGGATATTGTGTAAATTGTTAATGAACTTGGTGACTGACTCT
TCTGGTCTCTGACTTTAGCACTGGGCCGATTA
Features (pLannotate 1.2.2; 11 found; start..end, strand, type, name):
      1..752     +  promoter       HSV TK promoter: herpes simplex virus thymidine kinase promoter
    788..2440    +  CDS            luciferase: firefly luciferase synthetic luc2 version of the luciferase gene
   2484..2605    -  polyA_signal   SV40 poly(A) signal: SV40 polyadenylation signal
   2628..2696    -  CDS            large T antigen (fragment): large T antigen from SV40 (simian virus 40)
   2712..2844    +  CDS            TcR (fragment): tetracycline efflux protein; tet; confers resistance to tetracycline
   3024..3612    -  rep_origin     ori: high-copy-number ColE1/pMB1/pBR322/pUC origin of replication
   3812..4672    -  CDS            AmpR: β-lactamase confers resistance to ampicillin, carbenicillin, and related antibiotics
   4673..4714    -  promoter       AmpR promoter (fragment): bla
   4777..4825    +  polyA_signal   poly(A) signal: synthetic polyadenylation signal
   4839..4930    +  misc_feature   pause site: RNA polymerase II transcriptional pause signal from the human α2 globin gene
   4956..5180    -  CDS            LORF2_HUMAN (fragment): Experimental evidence at protein level: Swiss-Prot protein existence level 1. Has a reverse transcriptase activity required for target- primed reverse transcription of the LINE-1 element mRNA, a crucial step in LINE-1 retrotransposition. Has also an endonuclease activity that allows the introduction of nicks in the chromosomal target DNA. Cleaves DNA in AT-rich regions between a 5' stretch of purines and a 3' stretch of pyrimidines, corresponding to sites of LINE-1 integration in the genome. From Homo sapiens (Human).
