[The description below was written by a language model from this plasmid's Addgene catalogue record and pLannotate feature annotations shown in this document.]
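Description:
rs281-major is a firefly luciferase enhancer-reporter plasmid built on the Promega-derived pGL4-TK backbone, intended for transient transfection assays in mammalian cells. It is propagated in E. coli as a high-copy plasmid through a ColE1/pUC-type origin and selected with ampicillin via the β-lactamase gene. The sequenced record is 5,492 nt.

The reporter unit consists of the herpes simplex virus thymidine kinase promoter, which gives modest basal transcription, driving the synthetic luc2 version of firefly luciferase, followed by an SV40 polyadenylation signal. Upstream of the cloning region sit a synthetic poly(A) signal and the RNA polymerase II transcriptional pause site from the human α2 globin gene, standard pGL4 elements that block read-through transcription from the backbone so that luciferase output reflects the activity of the cloned element and the TK promoter. The insert is a human genomic fragment carrying the major (A) allele of SNP rs281038, cloned between KpnI and EcoRV sites. The insert itself is not annotated by name, but it most likely lies in the region between the pause site and the TK promoter. The annotation software's match there to a fragment of LINE-1 ORF2 suggests the genomic segment overlaps a LINE-1-derived repeat, not a functional coding sequence. The short large T antigen and tetracycline-resistance fragments are likewise backbone remnants without function.

The stated purpose is to evaluate the enhancer activity of a FOXA1 DIV motif in the context of this allele. The "major" designation implies comparison with a construct carrying the other allele, though no such partner is described in this record.
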