Addgene plasmid #113371: rs281-major
Purpose: evaluate FOXA1 DIV motif enhancer activity in SNP rs281038 major allele (A)
Depositing lab: Ralf Jauch. Depositing organization: Guangzhou Institute of Biomedicine and Health (GIBH), Chinese Academy of Sciences. Publication: DNA-mediated dimerization on a compact sequence signature controls enhancer engagement and regulation by FOXA1. Wang X, Srivastava Y, Jankowski A, Malik V, Wei Y, Del Rosario RC, Cojocaru V, Prabhakar S, Jauch R. Nucleic Acids Res. 2018 Jun 20;46(11):5470-5486. doi: 10.1093/nar/gky259. PubMed 29669022.
Backbone
  Vector backbone: pGL4-TK
  Backbone manufacturer: Promega
  Vector type: Luciferase
Growth in bacteria
  Bacterial resistance: Ampicillin, 100 μg/mL
  Growth temperature: 37°C
  Growth strain: DH5alpha
  Copy number: High Copy
Gene/Insert
  Gene/Insert name: rs281038 major allele
  Species: H. sapiens (human)
  Cloning method: Restriction Enzyme; 5′ cloning site KpnI (unknown if destroyed); 3′ cloning site EcoRV (unknown if destroyed)
Terms and licenses: Academic/Nonprofit Terms; Industry Terms: Not Available to Industry
How to cite: rs281-major was a gift from Ralf Jauch (Addgene plasmid # 113371 ; http://n2t.net/addgene:113371 ; RRID:Addgene_113371)
