>Addgene plasmid #113371 | rs281-major | depositor partial sequence | sequence record 221953 | rs281-major sequence 9 bps
ATAAAAATA
